>Addgene plasmid #59674 | pGEM-T Dmel Or69a | addgene partial sequence | sequence record 96744 | M13pUC-Fwd 5'-CCCAGTCACGACGTTGTAAAACG-3'
GTAATACGACTCACTATAGGGCGAATTGGGCCCGACGTCGCATGCTCCCGGCCGCCATGGCCGCGGGATT
TGGCGTTGTTCATGGGCTTCTTTTGTTTTGCATTCCTGTGCAGCGAGTGTGAAAAAGTTAATGGGTCAAC
TATGTGGGTTTCCCCACAAATTTTAAGAATTTTTAATTAGCTCTAGGCAAAGCATTTTTAATAATATAAT
ATTTTATGCATGAATCTAACAGATATAATAGCAGTTTACCTTATTTATTATATTATTTTTTTTTTGCTAA
ACATTTTAATAAATAACTTTTCAGAGCTAAACCCCTGATTGATTATTATCTGTTTTTAAATTTTCTAATA
TAAATATTTGATCTGCAAACTAAGTTCAACACTACGCATGCACATTTATATTATTATGAGAGCTTAACTC
TTGCTTGTTGCACTTTTGCCCTTTTATTTAAGGGACCGCACACAGGTAAACATTTGATATGAAAACTTCA
ATGTCTGAAAGCCAAAACATGAATTAAAATTGAATAATATATGCCATGTAAGTAAGGAAAAACTCACTGC
CATATATGTAGTTATGGATACAGGCGCCAGCTTGTAGGTTTTCCACATATAAGGTTTCGTAGCCCGCATC
ATCAGGATGAGGAGCATCCGTCGATAAACAAGATCGCCTTCATACCAATTGTTATAAAAAGCCGCTGGCA
TTACTTTGCCACTCTGAAAAGAGAAGCTTTATCAGGGCACCAATATGATAAAAATACTATTCTTTCTTAA
AAAGATTTCGATGGTCGATATCATAATTTTCAACCAAAAACTTATGTACACCTCGCAATAACTTGTGTAC
TGGTTATCAAAAACTTACCGTTAAAATCAAGTGCGTACCACTGTGGCACATTGAAAAATTATATGTGATG
AATAGCAAAAGTCCGAGTAAATGTTTTAGAGAGGTGCCAAAGTCGAACATGGTCATGGAAAATGCCAGAA
AA
