>Addgene plasmid #59674 | pGEM-T Dmel Or69a | addgene partial sequence | sequence record 96747 | M13pUC-Rev 5'-AGCGGATAACAATTTCACACAGG-3'
CATGATTACGCCAAGCTATTTAGGTGACACTATAGAATACTCAAGCTATGCATCCAACGCGTTGGGAGCT
CTCCCATATGGTCGACCTGCAGGCGGCCGCACTAGTGATTCGTCATGTATGGCTATTTCGGTGATGGAAG
AACAAAGGATCCAATTGAGTATTTAGCTGAATTGGCATCTGTGGCCAGCATTCTTGGTTTCACCATTGTG
GGCACCCTCAACTTGTGGAAGATGCTGAGCCTTAAGACCCATTTTGAGAACCTACTAAATGAATTCGAGG
AATTATTTCAACAAATCAAGCACAGGGCGTATCGCATACACCACTATCAAGAAAAGTATACGCGTCATAT
ACGAAATACATTTATTTTCCATACCTCTGCCGTTGTCTACTACAACTCACTACCAATTCTTCTAATGATT
CGGGAACATTTGTCGAACTCACAGCAGTTGGGCTATAGAATTCAGAGTAATACCTGGTATCCCTGGCAGG
TTCAGGGATCAATTCCTGGATTTTTTGCTGCAGTCGCCTGTCAAATCTTTTCGTGCCAAACCAATATGTG
CGTCAATATGTTTATCCAGTTTCTGATCAACTTTTTTGGTATCCAGCTAGAAATACACTTCGATGGTTTG
GCCAGGCAGCTGGAGACCATCGATGCCCGCAATCCCCATGCCAAGGATCAATTGAAGTATCTGATTGTAT
ATCACACAAAATTGCTTAATCTAGCCGACAGAGTTAATCGATCGTTTAACTTTACGTTTCTCATAAGTCT
GTCGGTATCCATGATATCCAACTGTTTTCTGGCATTTTCCATGACCATGTTCGACTTTGGCACCTCTCTA
AAACATTTACTCGGACTTTTGCTATTCATCACATATAATTTTTCAATGTGCCACAGTGGTACGCACTTGA
TTTTAACGGTAAGTTTTTGATAACCAGTACACAAGTTATTGCGAGGTGTACATAAGTTTTTGG
