[The description below was written by a language model from this plasmid's Addgene catalogue record.]
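Description:
pGEM-T Dmel Or69a is a small, high-copy bacterial cloning plasmid built on the commercial pGEM-T backbone (about 3 kb), a T-overhang vector designed for direct cloning of PCR products. It is propagated in standard E. coli cloning strains under ampicillin selection. Although the catalogue lists it as a bacterial expression vector, pGEM-T is generally used as a cloning and in vitro transcription vector rather than for protein production. Its multiple cloning region is normally flanked by opposing T7 and SP6 phage RNA polymerase promoters and by M13 forward and reverse primer sites, and those M13 sites are the recorded sequencing primers. No feature table accompanies this entry, so the individual backbone elements and the orientation of the insert relative to the phage promoters cannot be confirmed from the record.

The insert is roughly 1.5 kb of the Drosophila melanogaster odorant receptor gene Or69a, a locus with many synonyms, including names that reflect its Or69aA/Or69aB isoforms. The depositor notes that the fragment came from genomic DNA rather than cDNA, so it may include intronic sequence. The cloning method is recorded as unknown, and no tags, reporters or mutations are described.

The stated purpose is to serve as a probe for Or69a expression. In practice this type of construct is a template for making labelled RNA probes for in situ hybridization, here in the context of work mapping the spatial distribution of olfactory receptor expression in the fly antenna. It is not designed to express the receptor in flies or cultured cells.
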