Addgene plasmid #59674: pGEM-T Dmel Or69a
Purpose: Probe for Drosophila melanogaster Or69a expression
Depositing lab: Richard Axel & Leslie Vosshall. Depositing organization: Columbia University. Publication: A spatial map of olfactory receptor expression in the Drosophila antenna. Vosshall LB, Amrein H, Morozov PS, Rzhetsky A, Axel R. Cell. 1999 Mar 5;96(5):725-36. 10.1016/S0092-8674(00)80582-6 PubMed 10089887.
Backbone
  Vector backbone: pGEM-T
  Backbone manufacturer: Promega
  Backbone size w/o insert (bp): 3000
  Vector type: Bacterial Expression
Growth in bacteria
  Bacterial resistance: Ampicillin, 100 μg/mL
  Growth temperature: 37°C
  Growth strain: DH5alpha
  Copy number: High Copy
Gene/Insert
  Gene/Insert name: Or69a
  Species: D. melanogaster (fly)
  Insert size (bp): 1500
  Entrez Gene: Or69a (a.k.a. Dmel_CG33264, 69F.1, 69a, 69b, CG17902, CG32116, CG33264, DOR82, DOR83, Dmel\CG33264, Or69A, Or69aA, Or69aB, Or69ab, Or69b)
  Cloning method: Unknown
  Sequencing primers: 5′ M13-F20; 3′ M13-Rev
Terms and licenses: Academic/Nonprofit Terms; Industry Terms: Not Available to Industry
Depositor comments: source: Genomic DNA
How to cite: pGEM-T Dmel Or69a was a gift from Richard Axel & Leslie Vosshall (Addgene plasmid # 59674 ; http://n2t.net/addgene:59674 ; RRID:Addgene_59674)
